>Addgene plasmid #162558 | pGEX-4T-3-SpSuc1 | addgene full sequence | sequence record 320016 | Addgene NGS Result
TTATCGACTGCACGGTGCACCAATGCTTCTGGCGTCAGGCAGCCATCGGAAGCTGTGGTATGGCTGTGCA
GGTCGTAAATCACTGCATAATTCGTGTCGCTCAAGGCGCACTCCCGTTCTGGATAATGTTTTTTGCGCCG
ACATCATAACGGTTCTGGCAAATATTCTGAAATGAGCTGTTGACAATTAATCATCGGCTCGTATAATGTG
TGGAATTGTGAGCGGATAACAATTTCACACAGGAAACAGTATTCATGTCCCCTATACTAGGTTATTGGAA
AATTAAGGGCCTTGTGCAACCCACTCGACTTCTTTTGGAATATCTTGAAGAAAAATATGAAGAGCATTTG
TATGAGCGCGATGAAGGTGATAAATGGCGAAACAAAAAGTTTGAATTGGGTTTGGAGTTTCCCAATCTTC
CTTATTATATTGATGGTGATGTTAAATTAACACAGTCTATGGCCATCATACGTTATATAGCTGACAAGCA
CAACATGTTGGGTGGTTGTCCAAAAGAGCGTGCAGAGATTTCAATGCTTGAAGGAGCGGTTTTGGATATT
AGATACGGTGTTTCGAGAATTGCATATAGTAAAGACTTTGAAACTCTCAAAGTTGATTTTCTTAGCAAGC
TACCTGAAATGCTGAAAATGTTCGAAGATCGTTTATGTCATAAAACATATTTAAATGGTGATCATGTAAC
CCATCCTGACTTCATGTTGTATGACGCTCTTGATGTTGTTTTATACATGGACCCAATGTGCCTGGATGCG
TTCCCAAAATTAGTTTGTTTTAAAAAACGTATTGAAGCTATCCCACAAATTGATAAGTACTTGAAATCCA
GCAAGTATATAGCATGGCCTTTGCAGGGCTGGCAAGCCACGTTTGGTGGTGGCGACCATCCTCCAAAATC
GGATCTGGTTCCGCGTGGATCCATGAGCAAAAGCGGTGTTCCGCGTCTGCTGACCGCAAGCGAACGTGAA
CGTCTGGAACCGTTTATTGATCAGATTCATTATAGTCCGCGTTATGCCGATGATGAATATGAATATCGTC
ATGTGATGCTGCCGAAAGCAATGCTGAAAGCAATTCCGACCGATTATTTCAATCCGGAAACCGGTACACT
GCGTATTCTGCAAGAGGAAGAATGGCGAGGTCTGGGCATTACCCAGAGCTTAGGTTGGGAAATGTATGAA
GTTCATGTGCCGGAACCGCATATTCTGCTGTTTAAACGTGAAAAAGACTATCAGATGAAATTCAGCCAGC
AGCGTGGTGGTTAAGCGGCCGCATCGTGACTGACTGACGATCTGCCTCGCGCGTTTCGGTGATGACGGTG
AAAACCTCTGACACATGCAGCTCCCGGAGACGGTCACAGCTTGTCTGTAAGCGGATGCCGGGAGCAGACA
AGCCCGTCAGGGCGCGTCAGCGGGTGTTGGCGGGTGTCGGGGCGCAGCCATGACCCAGTCACGTAGCGAT
AGCGGAGTGTATAATTCTTGAAGACGAAAGGGCCTCGTGATACGCCTATTTTTATAGGTTAATGTCATGA
TAATAATGGTTTCTTAGACGTCAGGTGGCACTTTTCGGGGAAATGTGCGCGGAACCCCTATTTGTTTATT
TTTCTAAATACATTCAAATATGTATCCGCTCATGAGACAATAACCCTGATAAATGCTTCAATAATATTGA
AAAAGGAAGAGTATGAGTATTCAACATTTCCGTGTCGCCCTTATTCCCTTTTTTGCGGCATTTTGCCTTC
CTGTTTTTGCTCACCCAGAAACGCTGGTGAAAGTAAAAGATGCTGAAGATCAGTTGGGTGCACGAGTGGG
TTACATCGAACTGGATCTCAACAGCGGTAAGATCCTTGAGAGTTTTCGCCCCGAAGAACGTTTTCCAATG
ATGAGCACTTTTAAAGTTCTGCTATGTGGCGCGGTATTATCCCGTGTTGACGCCGGGCAAGAGCAACTCG
GTCGCCGCATACACTATTCTCAGAATGACTTGGTTGAGTACTCACCAGTCACAGAAAAGCATCTTACGGA
TGGCATGACAGTAAGAGAATTATGCAGTGCTGCCATAACCATGAGTGATAACACTGCGGCCAACTTACTT
CTGACAACGATCGGAGGACCGAAGGAGCTAACCGCTTTTTTGCACAACATGGGGGATCATGTAACTCGCC
TTGATCGTTGGGAACCGGAGCTGAATGAAGCCATACCAAACGACGAGCGTGACACCACGATGCCTGCAGC
AATGGCAACAACGTTGCGCAAACTATTAACTGGCGAACTACTTACTCTAGCTTCCCGGCAACAATTAATA
GACTGGATGGAGGCGGATAAAGTTGCAGGACCACTTCTGCGCTCGGCCCTTCCGGCTGGCTGGTTTATTG
CTGATAAATCTGGAGCCGGTGAGCGTGGGTCTCGCGGTATCATTGCAGCACTGGGGCCAGATGGTAAGCC
CTCCCGTATCGTAGTTATCTACACGACGGGGAGTCAGGCAACTATGGATGAACGAAATAGACAGATCGCT
GAGATAGGTGCCTCACTGATTAAGCATTGGTAACTGTCAGACCAAGTTTACTCATATATACTTTAGATTG
ATTTAAAACTTCATTTTTAATTTAAAAGGATCTAGGTGAAGATCCTTTTTGATAATCTCATGACCAAAAT
CCCTTAACGTGAGTTTTCGTTCCACTGAGCGTCAGACCCCGTAGAAAAGATCAAAGGATCTTCTTGAGAT
CCTTTTTTTCTGCGCGTAATCTGCTGCTTGCAAACAAAAAAACCACCGCTACCAGCGGTGGTTTGTTTGC
CGGATCAAGAGCTACCAACTCTTTTTCCGAAGGTAACTGGCTTCAGCAGAGCGCAGATACCAAATACTGT
CCTTCTAGTGTAGCCGTAGTTAGGCCACCACTTCAAGAACTCTGTAGCACCGCCTACATACCTCGCTCTG
CTAATCCTGTTACCAGTGGCTGCTGCCAGTGGCGATAAGTCGTGTCTTACCGGGTTGGACTCAAGACGAT
AGTTACCGGATAAGGCGCAGCGGTCGGGCTGAACGGGGGGTTCGTGCACACAGCCCAGCTTGGAGCGAAC
GACCTACACCGAACTGAGATACCTACAGCGTGAGCTATGAGAAAGCGCCACGCTTCCCGAAGGGAGAAAG
GCGGACAGGTATCCGGTAAGCGGCAGGGTCGGAACAGGAGAGCGCACGAGGGAGCTTCCAGGGGGAAACG
CCTGGTATCTTTATAGTCCTGTCGGGTTTCGCCACCTCTGACTTGAGCGTCGATTTTTGTGATGCTCGTC
AGGGGGGCGGAGCCTATGGAAAAACGCCAGCAACGCGGCCTTTTTACGGTTCCTGGCCTTTTGCTGGCCT
TTTGCTCACATGTTCTTTCCTGCGTTATCCCCTGATTCTGTGGATAACCGTATTACCGCCTTTGAGTGAG
CTGATACCGCTCGCCGCAGCCGAACGACCGAGCGCAGCGAGTCAGTGAGCGAGGAAGCGGAAGAGCGCCT
GATGCGGTATTTTCTCCTTACGCATCTGTGCGGTATTTCACACCGCATAAATTCCGACACCATCGAATGG
CGCAAAACCTTTCGCGGTATGGCATGATAGCGCCCGGAAGAGAGTCAATTCAGGGTGGTGAATGTGAAAC
CAGTAACGTTATACGATGTCGCAGAGTATGCCGGTGTCTCTTATCAGACCGTTTCCCGCGTGGTGAACCA
GGCCAGCCACGTTTCTGCGAAAACGCGGGAAAAAGTGGAAGCGGCGATGGCGGAGCTGAATTACATTCCC
AACCGCGTGGCACAACAACTGGCGGGCAAACAGTCGTTGCTGATTGGCGTTGCCACCTCCAGTCTGGCCC
TGCACGCGCCGTCGCAAATTGTCGCGGCGATTAAATCTCGCGCCGATCAACTGGGTGCCAGCGTGGTGGT
GTCGATGGTAGAACGAAGCGGCGTCGAAGCCTGTAAAGCGGCGGTGCACAATCTTCTCGCGCAACGCGTC
AGTGGGCTGATCATTAACTATCCGCTGGATGACCAGGATGCCATTGCTGTGGAAGCTGCCTGCACTAATG
TTCCGGCGTTATTTCTTGATGTCTCTGACCAGACACCCATCAACAGTATTATTTTCTCCCATGAAGACGG
TACGCGACTGGGCGTGGAGCATCTGGTCGCATTGGGTCACCAGCAAATCGCGCTGTTAGCGGGCCCATTA
AGTTCTGTCTCGGCGCGTCTGCGTCTGGCTGGCTGGCATAAATATCTCACTCGCAATCAAATTCAGCCGA
TAGCGGAACGGGAAGGCGACTGGAGTGCCATGTCCGGTTTTCAACAAACCATGCAAATGCTGAATGAGGG
CATCGTTCCCACTGCGATGCTGGTTGCCAACGATCAGATGGCGCTGGGCGCAATGCGCGCCATTACCGAG
TCCGGGCTGCGCGTTGGTGCGGATATCTCGGTAGTGGGATACGACGATACCGAAGACAGCTCATGTTATA
TCCCGCCGTTAACCACCATCAAACAGGATTTTCGCCTGCTGGGGCAAACCAGCGTGGACCGCTTGCTGCA
ACTCTCTCAGGGCCAGGCGGTGAAGGGCAATCAGCTGTTGCCCGTCTCACTGGTGAAAAGAAAAACCACC
CTGGCGCCCAATACGCAAACCGCCTCTCCCCGCGCGTTGGCCGATTCATTAATGCAGCTGGCACGACAGG
TTTCCCGACTGGAAAGCGGGCAGTGAGCGCAACGCAATTAATGTAAGTTAGCTCACTCATTAGGCACCCC
AGGCTTTACACTTTATGCTTCCGGCTCGTATGTTGTGTGGAATTGTGAGCGGATAACAATTTCACACAGG
AAACAGCTATGACCATGATTACGGATTCACTGGCCGTCGTTTTACAACGTCGTGACTGGGAAAACCCTGG
CGTTACCCAACTTAATCGCCTTGCAGCACATCCCCCTTTCGCCAGCTGGCGTAATAGCGAAGAGGCCCGC
ACCGATCGCCCTTCCCAACAGTTGCGCAGCCTGAATGGCGAATGGCGCTTTGCCTGGTTTCCGGCACCAG
AAGCGGTGCCGGAAAGCTGGCTGGAGTGCGATCTTCCTGAGGCCGATACTGTCGTCGTCCCCTCAAACTG
GCAGATGCACGGTTACGATGCGCCCATCTACACCAACGTGACCTATCCCATTACGGTCAATCCGCCGTTT
GTTCCCACGGAGAATCCGACGGGTTGTTACTCGCTCACATTTAATGTTGATGAAAGCTGGCTACAGGAAG
GCCAGACGCGAATTATTTTTGATGGCGTTGGAATTAGC
Features (pLannotate 1.2.2; 17 found; start..end, strand, type, name):
    180..208     +  promoter       tac promoter: strong E. coli promoter; hybrid between the trp and lac UV5 promoters
    216..232     +  protein_bind   lac operator: The lac repressor binds to the lac operator to inhibit transcription in E. coli. This inhibition can be relieved by adding lactose or isopropyl-β-D-thiogalactopyranoside (IPTG). lac repressor encoded by lacI
    255..908     +  CDS            GST26_SCHJA: Experimental evidence at protein level: Swiss-Prot protein existence level 1. GST isoenzymes appear to play a central role in the parasite detoxification system. Other functions are also suspected including a role in increasing the solubility of haematin in the parasite gut. From Schistosoma japonicum (Blood fluke).
    933..1271    +  CDS            suc1: CKS1_SCHPO - Experimental evidence at protein level: Swiss-Prot protein existence level 1. Binds to the catalytic subunit of the cyclin dependent kinase (cdc2) and is essential for its biological function. From Schizosaccharomyces pombe (strain 972 / ATCC 24843) (Fission yeast).
   1302..1341    +  CDS            rop (fragment): Rop protein, which maintains plasmids at low copy number; rop
   1443..1483    +  misc_feature   bom (fragment): basis of mobility region from pBR322
   1588..1692    +  promoter       AmpR promoter: bla
   1693..2553    +  CDS            AmpR: β-lactamase; bla; confers resistance to ampicillin, carbenicillin, and related antibiotics
   2724..3312    +  rep_origin     ori: high-copy-number ColE1/pMB1/pBR322/pUC origin of replication
   3498..3549    -  misc_feature   bom (fragment): basis of mobility region from pBR322
   3556..3633    +  promoter       lacI promoter: lacI
   3634..4716    +  CDS            lacI: lac repressor; lacI; The lac repressor binds to the lac operator to inhibit transcription in E. coli. This inhibition can be relieved by adding lactose or isopropyl-β-D-thiogalactopyranoside (IPTG).
   4729..4750    +  protein_bind   CAP binding site: CAP binding activates transcription in the presence of cAMP. E. coli catabolite activator protein
   4765..4795    +  promoter       lac promoter: promoter for the E. coli lac operon
   4803..4819    +  protein_bind   lac operator: The lac repressor binds to the lac operator to inhibit transcription in E. coli. This inhibition can be relieved by adding lactose or isopropyl-β-D-thiogalactopyranoside (IPTG). lac repressor encoded by lacI
   4839..5012    +  CDS            lacZα: LacZα fragment of β-galactosidase; lacZ fragment
   5276..104     -  CDS            yciV (fragment) (across the origin): RNAAM_ECOLI - Also known as trpH From Escherichia coli (strain K12).
