[The description below was written by a language model from this plasmid's Addgene catalogue record and pLannotate feature annotations shown in this document.]
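Description:
pGEX-4T-3-SpSuc1 is a bacterial expression plasmid built on the pGEX-4T-3 backbone for producing the Schizosaccharomyces pombe Suc1 protein (also called p13) as a glutathione S-transferase fusion in E. coli. It replicates from a ColE1/pMB1-type origin and is selected with ampicillin through the bla β-lactamase gene and its own promoter. The catalogue lists the total size as 5310 bp, whereas the sequenced record annotated here is 5288 nt; the record does not explain this small difference.

The expression cassette is driven by the tac promoter, a strong trp/lac hybrid, followed by a lac operator. The plasmid carries its own lacI gene and promoter, so the repressor keeps transcription off until it is relieved with IPTG or lactose. Downstream lies the Schistosoma japonicum GST coding sequence. After a short linker comes the roughly 340 bp suc1 open reading frame, cloned between BamHI and NotI sites that both remain intact, which places GST at the N-terminus of Suc1. The 4T series of pGEX vectors normally encodes a thrombin cleavage site in this linker, although the feature table does not annotate it. The remaining annotations (a lac promoter/operator with a lacZα fragment, bom and rop fragments, and a small E. coli yciV fragment) are backbone remnants rather than functional parts of the payload.

Suc1 is the fission yeast CKS-family protein, which binds the catalytic subunit of the cyclin-dependent kinase Cdc2. The GST tag allows the fusion to be purified or immobilised on glutathione resin. The record itself states only that the plasmid expresses GST-tagged Suc1 in E. coli, and the associated work concerns synchronising mitotic progression in S. pombe through Cdc2 inhibition.
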