Addgene plasmid #162558: pGEX-4T-3-SpSuc1
Purpose: Expresses GST-tagged S.pombe Suc1 in E.coli
Depositing lab: Iain Hagan. Publication: Highly Synchronous Mitotic Progression in Schizosaccharomyces pombe Upon Relief of Transient Cdc2-asM17 Inhibition. Singh P, Halova L, Hagan IM. Methods Mol Biol. 2021;2329:123-142. doi: 10.1007/978-1-0716-1538-6_10. PubMed 34085220.
Backbone
  Vector backbone: pGEX-4T-3
  Backbone size w/o insert (bp): 4968
  Total vector size (bp): 5310
  Vector type: Bacterial Expression
Growth in bacteria
  Bacterial resistance: Ampicillin, 100 μg/mL
  Growth temperature: 37°C
  Growth strain: DH5alpha
  Copy number: Unknown
Gene/Insert
  Gene/Insert name: Schizosaccharomyces pombe Suc1 (alt name: p13)
  Species: S. pombe (fission yeast)
  Insert size (bp): 342
  Entrez Gene: suc1 (a.k.a. SPBC1734.14c)
  Cloning method: Restriction Enzyme; 5′ cloning site BamHI (not destroyed); 3′ cloning site NotI (not destroyed)
  Sequencing primers: 5′ AGCGGATAACAATTTCACACAGG; 3′ CCGGGAGCTGCATGTGTCAGAGG
Terms and licenses: Academic/Nonprofit Terms; Industry Terms: Not Available to Industry
How to cite: pGEX-4T-3-SpSuc1 was a gift from Iain Hagan (Addgene plasmid # 162558 ; http://n2t.net/addgene:162558 ; RRID:Addgene_162558)
