>Addgene plasmid #162558 | pGEX-4T-3-SpSuc1 | depositor partial sequence | sequence record 314959 | Suc1 insert cloned into BamHI and NotI sites of pGEX-4T-3
GGATCCATGAGCAAAAGCGGTGTTCCGCGTCTGCTGACCGCAAGCGAACGTGAACGTCTGGAACCGTTTA
TTGATCAGATTCATTATAGTCCGCGTTATGCCGATGATGAATATGAATATCGTCATGTGATGCTGCCGAA
AGCAATGCTGAAAGCAATTCCGACCGATTATTTCAATCCGGAAACCGGTACACTGCGTATTCTGCAAGAG
GAAGAATGGCGAGGTCTGGGCATTACCCAGAGCTTAGGTTGGGAAATGTATGAAGTTCATGTGCCGGAAC
CGCATATTCTGCTGTTTAAACGTGAAAAAGACTATCAGATGAAATTCAGCCAGCAGCGTGGTGGTTAAGC
GGCCGC
